>Addgene plasmid #10848 | p3034 GST-HPV-11 E6 | addgene partial sequence | sequence record 17839 | 10848 with pGEX5'
TTCCGCGTGGATCCGAAAGTAAAGATGCCTCCACGTCTGCAACATCTATAGACCAGTTGTGCAAGACGTT
TAATCTTTCTTTGCACACTCTGCAAATTCAGTGCGTGTTTTGCAGGAATGCACTGACCACCGCAGAGATA
TATGCATATGCCTATAAGAACCTAAAGGTTGTGTGGCGAGACAACTTTCCCTTTGCAGCGTGTGCCTGTT
GCTTAGAACTGCAAGGGAAAATTAACCAATATAGACACTTTAATTATGCTGCATATGCACCTACAGTAGA
AGAAGAAACCAATGAAGATATTTTAAAAGTGTTAATTCGTTGTTACCTGTGTCACAAGCCGTTGTGTGAA
ATAGAAAAACTAAAGCACATATTGGGAAAGGCACGCTTCATAAAACTAAATAACCAGTGGAAGGGTCGTT
GCTTACACTGCTGGACAACATGCATGGAAGACTTGTTACCCTAAGAATTCATCGTGACTGACTGACGATC
TGCCTCGCGCGTTTCGGTGATGACGGTGAAAACCTCTGACACATGCAGCTCCCGGAGACGGTCACAGCTT
GTCTGTAAGCGGATGCCGGGAGCAGACAAGCCCGTCAGGGCGCGTCAGCGGGTGTTGGCGGGTGTCGGGG
CGCAGCCATGACCCAGTCACGTAGCGATAGCGGAGTGTATAATTCTTGAAGACGAAAGGGCCTCGTGATA
CGCCTATTTTTATAGGTTAATGTCATGATAATAATGGTTTCTTAGACGT
