[The description below was written by a language model from this plasmid's Addgene catalogue record.]
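Description:
p3034 GST-HPV-11 E6 is a bacterial expression plasmid built on the pGEX-2T backbone (about 4.9 kb without insert) for producing the E6 protein of human papillomavirus type 11 as a glutathione S-transferase fusion in E. coli. It is maintained as a high-copy plasmid under ampicillin selection. No feature table accompanies the record, so the backbone elements are not itemised. pGEX-2T vectors generally carry an IPTG-inducible tac promoter driving the GST coding sequence, a lacIq repressor gene, a pBR322-type origin and a thrombin cleavage site between GST and the cloning sites. These features are inferred from the named backbone rather than stated in the entry.

The insert is an HPV-11 E6 fragment of roughly 500 bp placed downstream of GST, so the tag sits at the N terminus of the fusion. It was cloned by restriction digestion, with the 5′ BamHI site retained and the 3′ EcoRI site destroyed during cloning. The insert therefore cannot be excised with the original enzyme pair. The junction can be checked by sequencing from the standard pGEX 5′ primer site.

GST fusions of this kind are typically purified on, or immobilised to, glutathione resin and used as bait in in vitro binding assays. The associated publication examines how a cellular protein mediates the association of p53 with the E6 oncoproteins of HPV types 16 and 18. An E6 from HPV-11, a low-risk type, would plausibly serve as a comparison in such experiments, although the record does not state its specific role. The depositor refers users to the author's map for further detail.
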