Addgene plasmid #10848: p3034 GST-HPV-11 E6
Depositing lab: Peter Howley. Depositing organization: Harvard Medical School. Publication: A cellular protein mediates association of p53 with the E6 oncoprotein of human papillomavirus types 16 or 18. Huibregtse JM, Scheffner M, Howley PM. EMBO J. 1991 Dec . 10(13):4129-35. PubMed 1661671.
Backbone
  Vector backbone: pGEX-2T
  Backbone size w/o insert (bp): 4948
  Vector type: Bacterial Expression
Growth in bacteria
  Bacterial resistance: Ampicillin, 100 μg/mL
  Growth temperature: 37°C
  Growth strain: DH5alpha
  Copy number: High Copy
Gene/Insert
  Gene/Insert name: HPV11 E6
  Species: Human papillomavirus
  Insert size (bp): 500
  Tag / fusion protein: GST (N terminal on backbone)
  Cloning method: Restriction Enzyme; 5′ cloning site BamHI (not destroyed); 3′ cloning site EcoRI (destroyed during cloning)
  Sequencing primers: 5′ pGEX-5'
Terms and licenses: Academic/Nonprofit Terms; Industry Terms: Not Available to Industry
Depositor comments: See author's map.
How to cite: p3034 GST-HPV-11 E6 was a gift from Peter Howley (Addgene plasmid # 10848 ; http://n2t.net/addgene:10848 ; RRID:Addgene_10848)
